Addgene plasmid #217022: pIAR007
Purpose: deletion of aldB-II
Depositing lab: Gregg Beckham. Depositing organization: National Laboratory of the Rockies (NLR). Publication: Production of Vanillin From Ferulic Acid by Pseudomonas putida KT2440 Using Metabolic Engineering and In Situ Product Recovery. Ruhl IA, Woodworth SP, Haugen SJ, Alt HM, Beckham GT, Johnson CW. Microb Biotechnol. 2025 May;18(5):e70152. doi: 10.1111/1751-7915.70152. PubMed 40410945.
Backbone
  Vector backbone: pK18sB
  Backbone size w/o insert (bp): 3038
  Total vector size (bp): 4490
  Modifications to backbone: deletion of 45 bps during digestion and insert assembly
  Vector type: Bacterial gene replacement
Growth in bacteria
  Bacterial resistance: Kanamycin, 50 μg/mL
  Growth temperature: 37°C
  Growth strain: DH5alpha
  Growth instructions: 50 μg/mL of kanamycin
  Copy number: Unknown
Gene/Insert
  Gene/Insert name: partial sequences of PP_2679 (pedH) and PP_2681 (pqqD-II)
  Species: Pseudomonas putida KT2440
  Insert size (bp): 1497
  Mutation: none
  Tag / fusion protein: none
  Cloning method: Gibson Cloning
  Sequencing primers: 5′ tatagtcctgtcgggtttcg; 3′ cttcccaaccttaccagag
Terms and licenses: Academic/Nonprofit Terms; Industry Terms: Not Available to Industry
How to cite: pIAR007 was a gift from Gregg Beckham (Addgene plasmid # 217022 ; http://n2t.net/addgene:217022 ; RRID:Addgene_217022)
