[The description below was written by a language model from this plasmid's Addgene catalogue record and pLannotate feature annotations shown in this document.]
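Description:
pIAR007 is a 4,490 bp bacterial gene-replacement (allelic exchange) plasmid built on the pK18sB backbone and designed to delete aldB-II from the chromosome of Pseudomonas putida KT2440. It is propagated in E. coli through a high-copy ColE1/pUC-type origin and selected with kanamycin through the neo (nptII) gene. Immediately downstream of neo sits Bacillus subtilis sacB, encoding levansucrase, which makes cells sucrose-sensitive and serves as a counter-selection marker. Only short remnants of traJ and lacZα are annotated, consistent with a pared-down pK18-type backbone. The record also notes that 45 bp of backbone were lost during digestion and assembly.

The roughly 1.5 kb insert, assembled by Gibson cloning, consists of partial sequences of PP_2679 (pedH) and PP_2681 (pqqD-II), the genes named in the record as the homology regions for the deletion. The feature table agrees. A fragment matching a PQQ-dependent alcohol dehydrogenase (annotated by homology as exaA, corresponding to pedH) spans the sequence origin. It is followed by a small pqqA-like fragment and the complete pqqD2 coding sequence from KT2440. No promoter, tag or reporter is part of the payload, because the insert acts purely as a pair of targeting arms.

ColE1-type origins generally do not replicate in Pseudomonas, so kanamycin-resistant clones are expected to arise from single-crossover integration at one arm. Sucrose selection against sacB then enriches for a second crossover that removes the backbone, leaving either the wild-type locus or the markerless deletion. The associated work concerns engineering P. putida KT2440 to produce vanillin from ferulic acid. The record does not state the specific reason for removing aldB-II.
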