Features (pLannotate 1.2.2; 8 found; start..end, strand, type, name):
    951..1016    +  CDS            pqqA (fragment): PQQA_ACICA - Also known as pqqIV. Experimental evidence at protein level: Swiss-Prot protein existence level 1. Required for coenzyme pyrroloquinoline quinone (PQQ) biosynthesis. PQQ is probably formed by cross-linking a specific glutamate to a specific tyrosine residue and excising these residues from the peptide (By similarity). From Acinetobacter calcoaceticus.
   1074..1340    +  CDS            pqqD2: PQQD2_PSEPK - Protein inferred from homology: Swiss-Prot protein existence level 3. Functions as a PqqA binding protein and presents PqqA to PqqE, in the pyrroloquinoline quinone (PQQ) biosynthetic pathway. From Pseudomonas putida (strain ATCC 47054 / DSM 6125 / NCIMB 11950 / KT2440).
   1434..1450    -  CDS            traJ (fragment): oriT-recognizing protein; traJ
   1470..1498    +  CDS            lacZα (fragment): LacZα fragment of β-galactosidase; lacZ fragment
   1569..2360    +  CDS            neo: KKA2_KLEPN - Also known as kan, nptII. Experimental evidence at protein level: Swiss-Prot protein existence level 1. Resistance to kanamycin, neomycin, paromomycin, ribostamycin, butirosin and gentamicin B. From Klebsiella pneumoniae.
   2370..3791    +  CDS            SacB: secreted levansucrase that renders bacterial growth sensitive to sucrose; Bacillus subtilis sacB; negative selection marker
   3824..4412    +  rep_origin     ori: high-copy-number ColE1/pMB1/pBR322/pUC origin of replication
   4449..546     +  CDS            exaA (fragment) (across the origin): QEDH_PSEAE - Experimental evidence at protein level: Swiss-Prot protein existence level 1. Catalyzes the oxidation of ethanol and other primary alcohols to the corresponding aldehydes, except methanol, which is a very poor substrate. Uses a specific inducible cytochrome c550, encoded by the adjacent gene in the locus, as electron acceptor. Is a key enzyme of the carbon and energy metabolism during growth of P.aeruginosa on ethanol as the sole carbon and energy source. Is also able to use secondary alcohols as well as aminoalcohols like ethanolamine and 1- amino-2-propanol, and aldehydes as sub
>Addgene plasmid #217022 | pIAR007 | addgene full sequence | sequence record 431366 | Addgene NGS Result
GCCTTCCTCGGCGCCAAGAACTGGATGCCGATGGCCTACAACAAGGACACAGGGCTGTTCTACGTGCCGT
CCAACGAGTGGGGCATGGACATCTGGAACGAAGGCATCGCCTATAAGAAAGGTGCGGCGTTCCTCGGTGC
CGGCTTCACCATCAAGCCGCTCAATGAAGACTACATCGGCGTGCTGCGCGCCATCGACCCGGTCAGCGGC
AAGGAAGTGTGGCGCCACAAGAACTATGCGCCGCTGTGGGGCGGTGTGCTGACCACCAAGGGCAACCTGG
TGTTCACGGGCACGCCAGAGGGCTTCCTGCAGGCATTCAACGCCAAGACCGGCGACAAGGTCTGGGAATT
CCAGACCGGCTCGGGCGTGCTCGGCTCGCCCGTCACCTGGGAAATGGACGGCGAGCAATACGTTTCGGTA
GTCTCCGGCTGGGGCGGCGCGGTGCCGCTGTGGGGCGGCGAAGTGGCCAAACGGGTCAAGGACTTCAACC
AGGGCGGCATGCTCTGGACCTTCAAGTTGCCCAAGCAGTTGCAGCAAACGGCAAGCGTCAAGCCATAACG
CCTGCCTACTGCCGCTTGCTGCCGCTGATCGGTGGCAAGCGGCCCTACTACCAAATGACGAGAGCCCCGC
TGCCAACGATGCATTCGCCCGGCACGCGGGGCTTCTTACCATCGGTGCATCGCCTGTCGTGGGACAGGCA
CCGACCCGCAGATATCAACCGCGTCGCGGCCTTCGCGGGCTTGCCCGCTCCCACAGGTTCACCGCTGGTT
CCAGAACCGGTGAAGAACCTGTGGGGGCGGGCGAGCCCGCAAAAGGGCCGGCACATGCATGGCCTACCCG
TACCAACGCACCCCGCAAGCTCGTTCCAAAGTAGCATTCGGTCCAGTCCGCCCCCGTGCATTAATGCTTC
TACCGGAATCCTCCGGCACAAGAAGAGGACTTGCCCTATGTGGACTAAACCCGCCTATACCGACCTGCGC
ATTGGCTTCGAAGTGACGATGTATTTCGCCAACCGTTGATGACGGCCCGGCCATCGCCACGGTGGCCGGA
TCCTCCTGGAGTATGCGCCTGTGAACCTGATTGATCGCCAGCAGGCCCTTGCCTTGGGGCGAGGCTTGCG
CCTGGACTGGGAGCCACGGAAGGCTTGCCACGTGCTGTTGTACGCCGGGGGCATCATCGAGCTCAATGCC
AGTGCCGGCTGGGTCCTCGAGCTGCTGGACGGCCACAGTACCGTGGCAACGGTCATCGACCGCCTGGCAC
AACGCTTCCCCAATGTACCGGGGCTCGAAGAGGACGTACTGGCGTTTCTGGAGGTGGCCCGCGCCAAATC
CTGGATAGAATGACCGGTAGCCCCGCTTTGGTCTGGTTGCTTTCGTGGTGGGATGCTTTACGCTGGCGGT
TATCTTCCAGAACAATAAGAACAGGCTTACCGATGAGCCAGAGTTTCAGCCCCCTTCGCAAAAGCTTGGC
ACTGGCCGTCGTTTTACAACGTCGTGACCGGAATTGCCAGCTGGGGCGCCCTCTGGTAAGGTTGGGAAGC
CCTGCAAACAGGATGAGGATCGTTTCGCATGATTGAACAAGATGGATTGCACGCAGGTTCTCCGGCCGCT
TGGGTGGAGAGGCTATTCGGCTATGACTGGGCACAACAGACAATCGGCTGCTCTGATGCCGCCGTGTTCC
GGCTGTCAGCGCAGGGGCGCCCGGTTCTTTTTGTCAAGACCGACCTGTCCGGTGCCCTGAATGAACTCCA
AGACGAGGCAGCGCGGCTATCGTGGCTGGCCACGACGGGCGTTCCTTGCGCAGCTGTGCTCGACGTTGTC
ACTGAAGCGGGAAGGGACTGGCTGCTATTGGGCGAAGTGCCGGGGCAGGATCTCCTGTCATCTCACCTTG
CTCCTGCCGAGAAAGTATCCATCATGGCTGATGCAATGCGGCGGCTGCATACGCTTGATCCGGCTACCTG
CCCATTCGACCACCAAGCGAAACATCGCATCGAGCGAGCACGTACTCGGATGGAAGCCGGTCTTGTCGAT
CAGGATGATCTGGACGAAGAGCATCAGGGGCTCGCGCCAGCCGAACTGTTCGCCAGGCTCAAGGCGCGGA
TGCCCGACGGCGAGGATCTCGTCGTGACCCATGGCGATGCCTGCTTGCCGAATATCATGGTGGAAAATGG
CCGCTTTTCTGGATTCATCGACTGTGGCCGGCTGGGTGTGGCGGACCGCTATCAGGACATAGCGTTGGCT
ACCCGTGATATTGCTGAAGAGCTTGGCGGCGAATGGGCTGACCGCTTCCTCGTGCTTTACGGTATCGCCG
CTCCCGATTCGCAGCGCATCGCCTTCTATCGCCTTCTTGACGAGTTCTTCTGAGCGACGATGAACATCAA
AAAGTTTGCAAAACAAGCAACAGTATTAACCTTTACTACCGCACTGCTGGCAGGAGGCGCAACTCAAGCG
TTTGCGAAAGAAACGAACCAAAAGCCATATAAGGAAACATACGGCATTTCCCATATTACACGCCATGATA
TGCTGCAAATCCCTGAACAGCAAAAAAATGAAAAATATCAAGTTTCTGAATTTGATTCGTCCACAATTAA
AAATATCTCTTCTGCAAAAGGCCTGGACGTTTGGGACAGCTGGCCATTACAAAACGCTGACGGCACTGTC
GCAAACTATCACGGCTACCACATCGTCTTTGCATTAGCCGGAGATCCTAAAAATGCGGATGACACATCGA
TTTACATGTTCTATCAAAAAGTCGGCGAAACTTCTATTGACAGCTGGAAAAACGCTGGCCGCGTCTTTAA
AGACAGCGACAAATTCGATGCAAATGATTCTATCCTAAAAGACCAAACACAAGAATGGTCAGGTTCAGCC
ACATTTACATCTGACGGAAAAATCCGTTTATTCTACACTGATTTCTCCGGTAAACATTACGGCAAACAAA
CACTGACAACTGCACAAGTTAACGTATCAGCATCAGACAGCTCTTTGAACATCAACGGTGTAGAGGATTA
TAAATCAATCTTTGACGGTGACGGAAAAACGTATCAAAATGTACAGCAGTTCATCGATGAAGGCAACTAC
AGCTCAGGCGACAACCATACGCTGAGAGATCCTCACTACGTAGAAGATAAAGGCCACAAATACTTAGTAT
TTGAAGCAAACACTGGAACTGAAGATGGCTACCAAGGCGAAGAATCTTTATTTAACAAAGCATACTATGG
CAAAAGCACATCATTCTTCCGTCAAGAAAGTCAAAAACTTCTGCAAAGCGATAAAAAACGCACGGCTGAG
TTAGCAAACGGCGCTCTCGGTATGATTGAGCTAAACGATGATTACACACTGAAAAAAGTGATGAAACCGC
TGATTGCATCTAACACAGTAACAGATGAAATTGAACGCGCGAACGTCTTTAAAATGAACGGCAAATGGTA
CCTGTTCACTGACTCCCGCGGATCAAAAATGACGATTGACGGCATTACGTCTAACGATATTTACATGCTT
GGTTATGTTTCTAATTCTTTAACTGGCCCATACAAGCCGCTGAACAAAACTGGCCTTGTGTTAAAAATGG
ATCTTGATCCTAACGATGTAACCTTTACTTACTCACACTTCGCTGTACCTCAAGCGAAAGGAAACAATGT
CGTGATTACAAGCTATATGACAAACAGAGGATTCTACGCAGACAAACAATCAACGTTTGCGCCGAGCTTC
CTGCTGAACATCAAAGGCAAGAAAACATCTGTTGTCAAAGACAGCATCCTTGAACAAGGACAATTAACAG
TTAACAAATAATCAGACCCCGTAGAAAAGATCAAAGGATCTTCTTGAGATCCTTTTTTTCTGCGCGTAAT
CTGCTGCTTGCAAACAAAAAAACCACCGCTACCAGCGGTGGTTTGTTTGCCGGATCAAGAGCTACCAACT
CTTTTTCCGAAGGTAACTGGCTTCAGCAGAGCGCAGATACCAAATACTGTTCTTCTAGTGTAGCCGTAGT
TAGGCCACCACTTCAAGAACTCTGTAGCACCGCCTACATACCTCGCTCTGCTAATCCTGTTACCAGTGGC
TGCTGCCAGTGGCGATAAGTCGTGTCTTACCGGGTTGGACTCAAGACGATAGTTACCGGATAAGGCGCAG
CGGTCGGGCTGAACGGGGGGTTCGTGCACACAGCCCAGCTTGGAGCGAACGACCTACACCGAACTGAGAT
ACCTACAGCGTGAGCTATGAGAAAGCGCCACGCTTCCCGAAGGGAGAAAGGCGGACAGGTATCCGGTAAG
CGGCAGGGTCGGAACAGGAGAGCGCACGAGGGAGCTTCCAGGGGGAAACGCCTGGTATCTTTATAGTCCT
GTCGGGTTTCGCCACCTCTGACTTGAGCGTCGATTTTTGTGATGCTCGTCAGGGGGGCGGAGCCTATGGA
AAAACGCCTCACACAGGAAACAGCTATGACATGATTACGAATTCAGCGAGGCCAAGGGCAGCTCGGTGTT
CGTCGCGCCG
